Addgene plasmid #116657: pHAGE-RAF1-N64K
Purpose: Lentiviral expression of RAF1 N64K
Depositing lab: Gordon Mills & Kenneth Scott. Depositing organization: Baylor College of Medicine. Publication: Systematic Functional Annotation of Somatic Mutations in Cancer. Ng PK, Li J, Jeong KJ, Shao S, Chen H, Tsang YH, Sengupta S, Wang Z, Bhavana VH, Tran R, Soewito S, Minussi DC, Moreno D, Kong K, Dogruluk T, Lu H, Gao J, Tokheim C, Zhou DC, Johnson AM, Zeng J, Ip CKM, Ju Z, Wester M, Yu S, Li Y, Vellano CP, Schultz N, Karchin R, Ding L, Lu Y, Cheung LWT, Chen K, Shaw KR, Meric-Bernstam F, Scott KL, Yi S, Sahni N, Liang H, Mills GB. Cancer Cell. 2018 Mar 12;33(3):450-462.e10. doi: 10.1016/j.ccell.2018.01.021. PubMed 29533785.
Backbone
  Vector backbone: pHAGE
  Vector type: Lentiviral
Growth in bacteria
  Bacterial resistance: Ampicillin, 100 μg/mL
  Growth temperature: 37°C
  Growth strain: Stbl3
  Copy number: High Copy
Gene/Insert
  Gene/Insert name: RAF1
  Species: H. sapiens (human)
  Mutation: N64K
  Entrez Gene: RAF1 (a.k.a. CMD1NN, CRAF, NS5, Raf-1, c-Raf)
  Cloning method: Gateway Cloning
Terms and licenses: Academic/Nonprofit Terms; Industry Terms: Not Available to Industry
How to cite: pHAGE-RAF1-N64K was a gift from Gordon Mills & Kenneth Scott (Addgene plasmid # 116657 ; http://n2t.net/addgene:116657 ; RRID:Addgene_116657)
