[The description below was written by a language model from this plasmid's Addgene catalogue record and pLannotate feature annotations shown in this document.]
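Description:
pHAGE-RAF1-N64K is an HIV-1-derived lentiviral expression plasmid of about 10.4 kb built on the pHAGE backbone, carrying the human RAF1 (c-Raf) open reading frame with the N64K substitution. It is propagated in E. coli through a high-copy ColE1/pUC-type origin and selected with ampicillin via the β-lactamase gene. The record lists a recombination-deficient strain as the growth host, a common choice for plasmids containing repeated LTR sequences. The viral portion comprises a truncated 5' LTR, the Ψ packaging signal with a short gag fragment, the Rev response element for Rev-dependent nuclear export of the genomic RNA, the cPPT/CTS element, and a ΔU3 self-inactivating 3' LTR. Packaging functions are therefore expected to be supplied in trans, and the integrated provirus lacks LTR promoter activity.

Between the LTRs, the constitutive human EF-1α promoter drives the RAF1 coding sequence, which is flanked by attB1 and attB2 sites left by Gateway recombination. Downstream lie short T3 and T7 promoter sequences, an attB4 fragment and a V5 epitope tag. The record does not indicate whether the V5 tag is read in frame with RAF1. An EMCV IRES then allows translation of a puromycin N-acetyltransferase gene from the same transcript, linking puromycin resistance in transduced cells to transgene expression, and a WPRE enhances transcript expression. RAF1 is a serine/threonine kinase connecting Ras GTPases to the MAPK/ERK cascade. This construct comes from a systematic effort to functionally annotate somatic cancer mutations and serves for stable lentiviral expression of the N64K variant in mammalian cells.
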