Features (pLannotate 1.2.2; 30 found; start..end, strand, type, name):
    377..634     +  LTR            5' LTR (truncated): truncated 5' long terminal repeat (LTR) from HIV-1
    681..806     +  misc_feature   HIV-1 Ψ: packaging signal of human immunodeficiency virus type 1
    790..1128    +  CDS            HIV-1 gag (fragment): gag protein from human immunodeficiency virus 1; gag
   1303..1536    +  misc_feature   RRE: The Rev response element (RRE) of HIV-1 allows for Rev-dependent mRNA export from the nucleus to the cytoplasm.
   1913..2013    +  CDS            Rev (fragment): human immunodeficiency virus 1 (HIV-1) Rev protein; rev; enhances nuclear export of unspliced and incompletely spliced viral mRNAs
   2058..2175    +  misc_feature   cPPT/CTS: central polypurine tract and central termination sequence of HIV-1
   2223..3401    +  promoter       EF-1α promoter: strong constitutive promoter for human elongation factor EF-1α
   3422..3442    +  protein_bind   attB1: mutant version of attB; core recombination site for the Gateway® BP reaction BP Clonase™
   3448..5391    +  CDS            RAF1: RAF1_HUMAN - Also known as RAF. Experimental evidence at protein level: Swiss-Prot protein existence level 1. Serine/threonine-protein kinase that acts as a regulatory link between the membrane-associated Ras GTPases and the MAPK/ERK cascade, and this critical regulatory link functions as a switch determining cell fate decisions including proliferation, differentiation, apoptosis, survival and oncogenic transformation. RAF1 activation initiates a mitogen-activated protein kinase (MAPK) cascade that comprises a sequential phosphorylation of the dual-specific MAPK kinases (MAP2K1/MEK1 and MAP2K2
   5396..5420    -  protein_bind   attB2: mutant version of attB; recombination site for the Gateway® BP reaction BP Clonase™
   5428..5446    +  promoter       T3 promoter: promoter for bacteriophage T3 RNA polymerase
   5472..5490    -  promoter       T7 promoter: promoter for bacteriophage T7 RNA polymerase
   5496..5514    -  protein_bind   attB4 (fragment): mutant version of attB; core recombination site for the Gateway® BP reaction BP Clonase™
   5570..5611    +  CDS            V5 tag: epitope tag from simian virus 5
   5737..6199    +  misc_feature   IRES: internal ribosome entry site (IRES) of the encephalomyocarditis virus (EMCV)
   6213..6810    +  CDS            PuroR (fragment): puromycin N-acetyltransferase; pac from Streptomyces; confers resistance to puromycin
   6826..7414    +  misc_feature   WPRE: woodchuck hepatitis virus posttranscriptional regulatory element
   7422..7487    +  CDS            nef (fragment): NEF_HV1Z2 - Experimental evidence at protein level: Swiss-Prot protein existence level 1. Extracellular Nef protein targets CD4(+) T-lymphocytes for apoptosis by interacting with CXCR4 surface receptors. From Human immunodeficiency virus type 1 group M subtype D (isolate Z2/CDC-Z34) (HIV-1).
   7489..7722    +  LTR            3' LTR (ΔU3): self-inactivating 3' long terminal repeat (LTR) from HIV-1
   7927..8031    +  promoter       AmpR promoter: bla
   8032..8892    +  CDS            AmpR: β-lactamase; bla; confers resistance to ampicillin, carbenicillin, and related antibiotics
   9063..9651    +  rep_origin     ori: high-copy-number ColE1/pMB1/pBR322/pUC origin of replication
   9834..9888    +  CDS            lacI (fragment): lac repressor; lacI; The lac repressor binds to the lac operator to inhibit transcription in E. coli. This inhibition can be relieved by adding lactose or isopropyl-β-D-thiogalactopyranoside (IPTG).
   9894..9987    +  rep_origin     SV40 ori (fragment): SV40 origin of replication
  10012..10049   +  CDS            lacI (fragment): lac repressor; lacI; The lac repressor binds to the lac operator to inhibit transcription in E. coli. This inhibition can be relieved by adding lactose or isopropyl-β-D-thiogalactopyranoside (IPTG).
  10062..10083   +  protein_bind   CAP binding site: CAP binding activates transcription in the presence of cAMP. E. coli catabolite activator protein
  10098..10128   +  promoter       lac promoter: promoter for the E. coli lac operon
  10136..10152   +  protein_bind   lac operator: The lac repressor binds to the lac operator to inhibit transcription in E. coli. This inhibition can be relieved by adding lactose or isopropyl-β-D-thiogalactopyranoside (IPTG). lac repressor encoded by lacI
  10186..10269   +  polyA_signal   SV40 poly(A) signal (fragment): SV40 polyadenylation signal
  10436..329     +  CDS            nef (fragment) (across the origin): NEF_HV1BR - Experimental evidence at protein level: Swiss-Prot protein existence level 1. Extracellular Nef protein targets CD4(+) T-lymphocytes for apoptosis by interacting with CXCR4 surface receptors (PubMed:14990729). From Human immunodeficiency virus type 1 group M subtype B (isolate BRU/LAI) (HIV-1).
>Addgene plasmid #116657 | pHAGE-RAF1-N64K | addgene full sequence | sequence record 252919 | Addgene NGS Result
TGGAAGGGCTAATTCACTCCCAAAGAAGACAAGATATCCTTGATCTGTGGATCTACCACACACAAGGCTA
CTTCCCTGATTAGCAGAACTACACACCAGGGCCAGGGGTCAGATATCCACTGACCTTTGGATGGTGCTAC
AAGCTAGTACCAGTTGAGCCAGATAAGGTAGAAGAGGCCAATAAAGGAGAGAACACCAGCTTGTTACACC
CTGTGAGCCTGCATGGGATGGATGACCCGGAGAGAGAAGTGTTAGAGTGGAGGTTTGACAGCCGCCTAGC
ATTTCATCACGTGGCCCGAGAGCTGCATCCGGAGTACTTCAAGAACTGCTGATATCGAGCTTGCTACAAG
GGACTTTCCGCTGGGGACTTTCCAGGGAGGCGTGGCCTGGGCGGGACTGGGGAGTGGCGAGCCCTCAGAT
CCTGCATATAAGCAGCTGCTTTTTGCCTGTACTGGGTCTCTCTGGTTAGACCAGATCTGAGCCTGGGAGC
TCTCTGGCTAACTAGGGAACCCACTGCTTAAGCCTCAATAAAGCTTGCCTTGAGTGCTTCAAGTAGTGTG
TGCCCGTCTGTTGTGTGACTCTGGTAACTAGAGATCCCTCAGACCCTTTTAGTCAGTGTGGAAAATCTCT
AGCAGTGGCGCCCGAACAGGGACTTGAAAGCGAAAGGGAAACCAGAGGAGCTCTCTCGACGCAGGACTCG
GCTTGCTGAAGCGCGCACGGCAAGAGGCGAGGGGCGGCGACTGGTGAGTACGCCAAAAATTTTGACTAGC
GGAGGCTAGAAGGAGAGAGATGGGTGCGAGAGCGTCAGTATTAAGCGGGGGAGAATTAGATCGCGATGGG
AAAAAATTCGGTTAAGGCCAGGGGGAAAGAAAAAATATAAATTAAAACATATAGTATGGGCAAGCAGGGA
GCTAGAACGATTCGCAGTTAATCCTGGCCTGTTAGAAACATCAGAAGGCTGTAGACAAATACTGGGACAG
CTACAACCATCCCTTCAGACAGGATCAGAAGAACTTAGATCATTATATAATACAGTAGCAACCCTCTATT
GTGTGCATCAAAGGATAGAGATAAAAGACACCAAGGAAGCTTTAGACAAGATAGAGGAAGAGCAAAACAA
AAGTAAGACCACCGCACAGCAAGCGGCCGGCCGCTGATCTTCAGACCTGGAGGAGGAGATATGAGGGACA
ATTGGAGAAGTGAATTATATAAATATAAAGTAGTAAAAATTGAACCATTAGGAGTAGCACCCACCAAGGC
AAAGAGAAGAGTGGTGCAGAGAGAAAAAAGAGCAGTGGGAATAGGAGCTTTGTTCCTTGGGTTCTTGGGA
GCAGCAGGAAGCACTATGGGCGCAGCGTCAATGACGCTGACGGTACAGGCCAGACAATTATTGTCTGGTA
TAGTGCAGCAGCAGAACAATTTGCTGAGGGCTATTGAGGCGCAACAGCATCTGTTGCAACTCACAGTCTG
GGGCATCAAGCAGCTCCAGGCAAGAATCCTGGCTGTGGAAAGATACCTAAAGGATCAACAGCTCCTGGGG
ATTTGGGGTTGCTCTGGAAAACTCATTTGCACCACTGCTGTGCCTTGGAATGCTAGTTGGAGTAATAAAT
CTCTGGAACAGATTTGGAATCACACGACCTGGATGGAGTGGGACAGAGAAATTAACAATTACACAAGCTT
AATACACTCCTTAATTGAAGAATCGCAAAACCAGCAAGAAAAGAATGAACAAGAATTATTGGAATTAGAT
AAATGGGCAAGTTTGTGGAATTGGTTTAACATAACAAATTGGCTGTGGTATATAAAATTATTCATAATGA
TAGTAGGAGGCTTGGTAGGTTTAAGAATAGTTTTTGCTGTACTTTCTATAGTGAATAGAGTTAGGCAGGG
ATATTCACCATTATCGTTTCAGACCCACCTCCCAACCCCGAGGGGACCCGACAGGCCCGAAGGAATAGAA
GAAGAAGGTGGAGAGAGAGACAGAGACAGATCCATTCGATTAGTGAACGGATCTCGACGGTATCGCCGAA
TTCACAAATGGCAGTATTCATCCACAATTTTAAAAGAAAAGGGGGGATTGGGGGGTACAGTGCAGGGGAA
AGAATAGTAGACATAATAGCAACAGACATACAAACTAAAGAATTACAAAAACAAATTACAAAAATTCAAA
ATTTTCGGGTTTATTACAGGGACAGCAGAGATCCAGTTTGGACTAGTCGTGAGGCTCCGGTGCCCGTCAG
TGGGCAGAGCGCACATCGCCCACAGTCCCCGAGAAGTTGGGGGGAGGGGTCGGCAATTGAACCGGTGCCT
AGAGAAGGTGGCGCGGGGTAAACTGGGAAAGTGATGTCGTGTACTGGCTCCGCCTTTTTCCCGAGGGTGG
GGGAGAACCGTATATAAGTGCAGTAGTCGCCGTGAACGTTCTTTTTCGCAACGGGTTTGCCGCCAGAACA
CAGGTAAGTGCCGTGTGTGGTTCCCGCGGGCCTGGCCTCTTTACGGGTTATGGCCCTTGCGTGCCTTGAA
TTACTTCCACCTGGCTGCAGTACGTGATTCTTGATCCCGAGCTTCGGGTTGGAAGTGGGTGGGAGAGTTC
GAGGCCTTGCGCTTAAGGAGCCCCTTCGCCTCGTGCTTGAGTTGAGGCCTGGCCTGGGCGCTGGGGCCGC
CGCGTGCGAATCTGGTGGCACCTTCGCGCCTGTCTCGCTGCTTTCGATAAGTCTCTAGCCATTTAAAATT
TTTGATGACCTGCTGCGACGCTTTTTTTCTGGCAAGATAGTCTTGTAAATGCGGGCCAAGATCTGCACAC
TGGTATTTCGGTTTTTGGGGCCGCGGGCGGCGACGGGGCCCGTGCGTCCCAGCGCACATGTTCGGCGAGG
CGGGGCCTGCGAGCGCGGCCACCGAGAATCGGACGGGGGTAGTCTCAAGCTGGCCGGCCTGCTCTGGTGC
CTGGCCTCGCGCCGCCGTGTATCGCCCCGCCCTGGGCGGCAAGGCTGGCCCGGTCGGCACCAGTTGCGTG
AGCGGAAAGATGGCCGCTTCCCGGCCCTGCTGCAGGGAGCTCAAAATGGAGGACGCGGCGCTCGGGAGAG
CGGGCGGGTGAGTCACCCACACAAAGGAAAAGGGCCTTTCCGTCCTCAGCCGTCGCTTCATGTGACTCCA
CGGAGTACCGGGCGCCGTCCAGGCACCTCGATTAGTTCTCGAGCTTTTGGAGTACGTCGTCTTTAGGTTG
GGGGGAGGGGTTTTATGCGATGGAGTTTCCCCACACTGAGTGGGTGGAGACTGAAGTTAGGCCAGCTTGG
CACTTGATGTAATTCTCCTTGGAATTTGCCCTTTTTGAGTTTGGATCTTGGTTCATTCTCAAGCCTCAGA
CAGTGGTTCAAAGTTTTTTTCTTCCATTTCAGGTGTCGTGAAGCGGCCCTGCAGATATCAACAAGTTTGT
ACAAAAAAGCAGGCACCATGGAGCACATACAGGGAGCTTGGAAGACGATCAGCAATGGTTTTGGATTCAA
AGATGCCGTGTTTGATGGCTCCAGCTGCATCTCTCCTACAATAGTTCAGCAGTTTGGCTATCAGCGCCGG
GCATCAGATGATGGCAAACTCACAGATCCTTCTAAGACAAGCAACACTATCCGTGTTTTCTTGCCGAAGA
AGCAAAGAACAGTGGTCAATGTGCGAAATGGAATGAGCTTGCATGACTGCCTTATGAAAGCACTCAAGGT
GAGGGGCCTGCAACCAGAGTGCTGTGCAGTGTTCAGACTTCTCCACGAACACAAAGGTAAAAAAGCACGC
TTAGATTGGAATACTGATGCTGCGTCTTTGATTGGAGAAGAACTTCAAGTAGATTTCCTGGATCATGTTC
CCCTCACAACACACAACTTTGCTCGGAAGACGTTCCTGAAGCTTGCCTTCTGTGACATCTGTCAGAAATT
CCTGCTCAATGGATTTCGATGTCAGACTTGTGGCTACAAATTTCATGAGCACTGTAGCACCAAAGTACCT
ACTATGTGTGTGGACTGGAGTAACATCAGACAACTCTTATTGTTTCCAAATTCCACTATTGGTGATAGTG
GAGTCCCAGCACTACCTTCTTTGACTATGCGTCGTATGCGAGAGTCTGTTTCCAGGATGCCTGTTAGTTC
TCAGCACAGATATTCTACACCTCACGCCTTCACCTTTAACACCTCCAGTCCCTCATCTGAAGGTTCCCTC
TCCCAGAGGCAGAGGTCGACATCCACACCTAATGTCCACATGGTCAGCACCACCCTGCCTGTGGACAGCA
GGATGATTGAGGATGCAATTCGAAGTCACAGCGAATCAGCCTCACCTTCAGCCCTGTCCAGTAGCCCCAA
CAATCTGAGCCCAACAGGCTGGTCACAGCCGAAAACCCCCGTGCCAGCACAAAGAGAGCGGGCACCAGTA
TCTGGGACCCAGGAGAAAAACAAAATTAGGCCTCGTGGACAGAGAGATTCAAGCTATTATTGGGAAATAG
AAGCCAGTGAAGTGATGCTGTCCACTCGGATTGGGTCAGGCTCTTTTGGAACTGTTTATAAGGGTAAATG
GCACGGAGATGTTGCAGTAAAGATCCTAAAGGTTGTCGACCCAACCCCAGAGCAATTCCAGGCCTTCAGG
AATGAGGTGGCTGTTCTGCGCAAAACACGGCATGTGAACATTCTGCTTTTCATGGGGTACATGACAAAGG
ACAACCTGGCAATTGTGACCCAGTGGTGCGAGGGCAGCAGCCTCTACAAACACCTGCATGTCCAGGAGAC
CAAGTTTCAGATGTTCCAGCTAATTGACATTGCCCGGCAGACGGCTCAGGGAATGGACTATTTGCATGCA
AAGAACATCATCCATAGAGACATGAAATCCAACAATATATTTCTCCATGAAGGCTTAACAGTGAAAATTG
GAGATTTTGGTTTGGCAACAGTAAAGTCACGCTGGAGTGGTTCTCAGCAGGTTGAACAACCTACTGGCTC
TGTCCTCTGGATGGCCCCAGAGGTGATCCGAATGCAGGATAACAACCCATTCAGTTTCCAGTCGGATGTC
TACTCCTATGGCATCGTATTGTATGAACTGATGACGGGGGAGCTTCCTTATTCTCACATCAACAACCGAG
ATCAGATCATCTTCATGGTGGGCCGAGGATATGCCTCCCCAGATCTTAGTAAGCTATATAAGAACTGCCC
CAAAGCAATGAAGAGGCTGGTAGCTGACTGTGTGAAGAAAGTAAAGGAAGAGAGGCCTCTTTTTCCCCAG
ATCCTGTCTTCCATTGAGCTGCTCCAACACTCTCTACCGAAGATCAACCGGAGCGCTTCCGAGCCATCCT
TGCATCGGGCAGCCCACACTGAGGATATCAATGCTTGCACGCTGACCACGTCCCCGAGGCTGCCTGTCTT
CTAGAACCCAGCTTTCTTGTACAAAGTGGTGATATCCAATTAACCCTCACTAAAGGAAATTAGTTGAAAG
TATGAGAAAGCCCTATAGTGAGTCGTATTACCACCCAACTTTTCTATACAAAGTGGTTGATATCCAGCAC
AGTGGCGGCCGCTCGAGTCTAGAGGGCCCGCGGTTCGAAGGTAAGCCTATCCCTAACCCTCTCCTCGGTC
TCGATTCTACGCGTACCGGTTAGTAATGAGATCCCTCCCCCCCCCCTAACGTTACTGGCCGAAGCCGCTT
GGAATAAGGCCGGTGTGCGTTTGTCTATATGTTATTTTCCACCATATTGCCGTCTTTTGGCAATGTGAGG
GCCCGGAAACCTGGCCCTGTCTTCTTGACGAGCATTCCTAGGGGTCTTTCCCCTCTCGCCAAAGGAATGC
AAGGTCTGTTGAATGTCGTGAAGGAAGCAGTTCCTCTGGAAGCTTCTTGAAGACAAACAACGTCTGTAGC
GACCCTTTGCAGGCAGCGGAACCCCCCACCTGGCGACAGGTGCCTCTGCGGCCAAAAGCCACGTGTATAA
GATACACCTGCAAAGGCGGCACAACCCCAGTGCCACGTTGTGAGTTGGATAGTTGTGGAAAGAGTCAAAT
GGCTCTCCTCAAGCGTATTCAACAAGGGGCTGAAGGATGCCCAGAAGGTACCCCATTGTATGGGATCTGA
TCTGGGGCCTCGGTGCACATGCTTTACATGTGTTTAGTCGAGGTTAAAAAAACGTCTAGGCCCCCCGAAC
CACGGGGACGTGGTTTTCCTTTGAAAAACACGATGATAATATGGCCACACATATGACCGAGTACAAGCCC
ACGGTGCGCCTCGCCACCCGCGACGACGTCCCCAGGGCCGTACGCACCCTCGCCGCCGCGTTCGCCGACT
ACCCCGCCACGCGCCACACCGTCGATCCGGACCGCCACATCGAGCGGGTCACCGAGCTGCAAGAACTCTT
CCTCACGCGCGTCGGGCTCGACATCGGCAAGGTGTGGGTCGCGGACGACGGCGCCGCGGTGGCGGTCTGG
ACCACGCCGGAGAGCGTCGAAGCGGGGGCGGTGTTCGCCGAGATCGGCCCGCGCATGGCCGAGTTGAGCG
GTTCCCGGCTGGCCGCGCAGCAACAGATGGAAGGCCTCCTGGCGCCGCACCGGCCCAAGGAGCCCGCGTG
GTTCCTGGCCACCGTCGGCGTCTCGCCCGACCACCAGGGCAAGGGTCTGGGCAGCGCCGTCGTGCTCCCC
GGAGTGGAGGCGGCCGAGCGCGCCGGGGTGCCCGCCTTCCTGGAGACCTCCGCGCCCCGCAACCTCCCCT
TCTACGAGCGGCTCGGCTTCACCGTCACCGCCGACGTCGAGGTGCCCGAAGGACCGCGCACCTGGTGCAT
GACCCGCAAGCCCGGTGCCTAAATCGATAGATCCTAATCAACCTCTGGATTACAAAATTTGTGAAAGATT
GACTGGTATTCTTAACTATGTTGCTCCTTTTACGCTATGTGGATACGCTGCTTTAATGCCTTTGTATCAT
GCTATTGCTTCCCGTATGGCTTTCATTTTCTCCTCCTTGTATAAATCCTGGTTGCTGTCTCTTTATGAGG
AGTTGTGGCCCGTTGTCAGGCAACGTGGCGTGGTGTGCACTGTGTTTGCTGACGCAACCCCCACTGGTTG
GGGCATTGCCACCACCTGTCAGCTCCTTTCCGGGACTTTCGCTTTCCCCCTCCCTATTGCCACGGCGGAA
CTCATCGCCGCCTGCCTTGCCCGCTGCTGGACAGGGGCTCGGCTGTTGGGCACTGACAATTCCGTGGTGT
TGTCGGGGAAATCATCGTCCTTTCCTTGGCTGCTCGCCTGTGTTGCCACCTGGATTCTGCGCGGGACGTC
CTTCTGCTACGTCCCTTCGGCCCTCAATCCAGCGGACCTTCCTTCCCGCGGCCTGCTGCCGGCTCTGCGG
CCTCTTCCGCGTCTTCGCCTTCGCCCTCAGACGAGTCGGATCTCCCTTTGGGCCGCCTCCCCGCCTGAGA
TCCTTTAAGACCAATGACTTACAAGGCAGCTGTAGATCTTAGCCACTTTTTAAAAGAAAAGGGGGGACTG
GAAGGGCTAATTCACTCCCAACGAAGACAAGATCTGCTTTTTGCTTGTACTGGGTCTCTCTGGTTAGACC
AGATCTGAGCCTGGGAGCTCTCTGGCTAACTAGGGAACCCACTGCTTAAGCCTCAATAAAGCTTGCCTTG
AGTGCTTCAAGTAGTGTGTGCCCGTCTGTTGTGTGACTCTGGTAACTAGAGATCCCTCAGACCCTTTTAG
TCAGTGTGGAAAATCTCTAGCAGTAGTAGTTCATGTCATCTTATTATTCAGTATTTATAACTTGCAAAGA
AATGAATATCAGAGAGTGAGAGGCCCGGGTTAATTAAGGAAAGGGCTAGATCATTCTTGAAGACGAAAGG
GCCTCGTGATACGCCTATTTTTATAGGTTAATGTCATGATAATAATGGTTTCTTAGACGTCAGGTGGCAC
TTTTCGGGGAAATGTGCGCGGAACCCCTATTTGTTTATTTTTCTAAATACATTCAAATATGTATCCGCTC
ATGAGACAATAACCCTGATAAATGCTTCAATAATATTGAAAAAGGAAGAGTATGAGTATTCAACATTTCC
GTGTCGCCCTTATTCCCTTTTTTGCGGCATTTTGCCTTCCTGTTTTTGCTCACCCAGAAACGCTGGTGAA
AGTAAAAGATGCTGAAGATCAGTTGGGTGCACGAGTGGGTTACATCGAACTGGATCTCAACAGCGGTAAG
ATCCTTGAGAGTTTTCGCCCCGAAGAACGTTTTCCAATGATGAGCACTTTTAAAGTTCTGCTATGTGGCG
CGGTATTATCCCGTGTTGACGCCGGGCAAGAGCAACTCGGTCGCCGCATACACTATTCTCAGAATGACTT
GGTTGAGTACTCACCAGTCACAGAAAAGCATCTTACGGATGGCATGACAGTAAGAGAATTATGCAGTGCT
GCCATAACCATGAGTGATAACACTGCGGCCAACTTACTTCTGACAACGATCGGAGGACCGAAGGAGCTAA
CCGCTTTTTTGCACAACATGGGGGATCATGTAACTCGCCTTGATCGTTGGGAACCGGAGCTGAATGAAGC
CATACCAAACGACGAGCGTGACACCACGATGCCTGTAGCAATGGCAACAACGTTGCGCAAACTATTAACT
GGCGAACTACTTACTCTAGCTTCCCGGCAACAATTAATAGACTGGATGGAGGCGGATAAAGTTGCAGGAC
CACTTCTGCGCTCGGCCCTTCCGGCTGGCTGGTTTATTGCTGATAAATCTGGAGCCGGTGAGCGTGGGTC
TCGCGGTATCATTGCAGCACTGGGGCCAGATGGTAAGCCCTCCCGTATCGTAGTTATCTACACGACGGGG
AGTCAGGCAACTATGGATGAACGAAATAGACAGATCGCTGAGATAGGTGCCTCACTGATTAAGCATTGGT
AACTGTCAGACCAAGTTTACTCATATATACTTTAGATTGATTTAAAACTTCATTTTTAATTTAAAAGGAT
CTAGGTGAAGATCCTTTTTGATAATCTCATGACCAAAATCCCTTAACGTGAGTTTTCGTTCCACTGAGCG
TCAGACCCCGTAGAAAAGATCAAAGGATCTTCTTGAGATCCTTTTTTTCTGCGCGTAATCTGCTGCTTGC
AAACAAAAAAACCACCGCTACCAGCGGTGGTTTGTTTGCCGGATCAAGAGCTACCAACTCTTTTTCCGAA
GGTAACTGGCTTCAGCAGAGCGCAGATACCAAATACTGTTCTTCTAGTGTAGCCGTAGTTAGGCCACCAC
TTCAAGAACTCTGTAGCACCGCCTACATACCTCGCTCTGCTAATCCTGTTACCAGTGGCTGCTGCCAGTG
GCGATAAGTCGTGTCTTACCGGGTTGGACTCAAGACGATAGTTACCGGATAAGGCGCAGCGGTCGGGCTG
AACGGGGGGTTCGTGCACACAGCCCAGCTTGGAGCGAACGACCTACACCGAACTGAGATACCTACAGCGT
GAGCTATGAGAAAGCGCCACGCTTCCCGAAGGGAGAAAGGCGGACAGGTATCCGGTAAGCGGCAGGGTCG
GAACAGGAGAGCGCACGAGGGAGCTTCCAGGGGGAAACGCCTGGTATCTTTATAGTCCTGTCGGGTTTCG
CCACCTCTGACTTGAGCGTCGATTTTTGTGATGCTCGTCAGGGGGGCGGAGCCTATGGAAAAACGCCAGC
AACGCGGCCTTTTTACGGTTCCTGGCCTTTTGCTGGCCTTTTGCTCACATGTTCTTTCCTGCGTTATCCC
CTGATTCTGTGGATAACCGTATTACCGCCTTTGAGTGAGCTGATACCGCTCGCCGCAGCCGAACGACCGA
GCGCAGCGAGTCAGTGAGCGAGGAAGCGGAAGAGCGCCCAATACGCAAACCGCCTCTCCCCGCGCGTTGG
CCGATTCATTAATGCAGCAAGCTCATGGCTGACTAATTTTTTTTATTTATGCAGAGGCCGAGGCCGCCTC
GGCCTCTGAGCTATTCCAGAAGTAGTGAGGAGGCTTTTTTGGAGGCCTAGGCTTTTGCAAAAAGCTCCCC
GTGGCACGACAGGTTTCCCGACTGGAAAGCGGGCAGTGAGCGCAACGCAATTAATGTGAGTTAGCTCACT
CATTAGGCACCCCAGGCTTTACACTTTATGCTTCCGGCTCGTATGTTGTGTGGAATTGTGAGCGGATAAC
AATTTCACACAGGAAACAGCTATGACATGATTACGAATTTCACAAATAAAGCATTTTTTTCACTGCATTC
TAGTTGTGGTTTGTCCAAACTCATCAATGTATCTTATCATGTCTGGATCAACTGGATAACTCAAGCTAAC
CAAAATCATCCCAAACTTCCCACCCCATACCCTATTACCACTGCCAATTACCTGTGGTTTCATTTACTCT
AAACCTGTGATTCCTCTGAATTATTTTCATTTTAAAGAAATTGTATTTGTTAAATATGTACTACAAACTT
AGTAGT
