>Addgene plasmid #116657 | pHAGE-RAF1-N64K | depositor partial sequence | sequence record 219532 | insert
ATGGAGCACATACAGGGAGCTTGGAAGACGATCAGCAATGGTTTTGGATTCAAAGATGCCGTGTTTGATG
GCTCCAGCTGCATCTCTCCTACAATAGTTCAGCAGTTTGGCTATCAGCGCCGGGCATCAGATGATGGCAA
ACTCACAGATCCTTCTAAGACAAGCAACACTATCCGTGTTTTCTTGCCGAAGAAGCAAAGAACAGTGGTC
AATGTGCGAAATGGAATGAGCTTGCATGACTGCCTTATGAAAGCACTCAAGGTGAGGGGCCTGCAACCAG
AGTGCTGTGCAGTGTTCAGACTTCTCCACGAACACAAAGGTAAAAAAGCACGCTTAGATTGGAATACTGA
TGCTGCGTCTTTGATTGGAGAAGAACTTCAAGTAGATTTCCTGGATCATGTTCCCCTCACAACACACAAC
TTTGCTCGGAAGACGTTCCTGAAGCTTGCCTTCTGTGACATCTGTCAGAAATTCCTGCTCAATGGATTTC
GATGTCAGACTTGTGGCTACAAATTTCATGAGCACTGTAGCACCAAAGTACCTACTATGTGTGTGGACTG
GAGTAACATCAGACAACTCTTATTGTTTCCAAATTCCACTATTGGTGATAGTGGAGTCCCAGCACTACCT
TCTTTGACTATGCGTCGTATGCGAGAGTCTGTTTCCAGGATGCCTGTTAGTTCTCAGCACAGATATTCTA
CACCTCACGCCTTCACCTTTAACACCTCCAGTCCCTCATCTGAAGGTTCCCTCTCCCAGAGGCAGAGGTC
GACATCCACACCTAATGTCCACATGGTCAGCACCACCCTGCCTGTGGACAGCAGGATGATTGAGGATGCA
ATTCGAAGTCACAGCGAATCAGCCTCACCTTCAGCCCTGTCCAGTAGCCCCAACAATCTGAGCCCAACAG
GCTGGTCACAGCCGAAAACCCCCGTGCCAGCACAAAGAGAGCGGGCACCAGTATCTGGGACCCAGGAGAA
AAACAAAATTAGGCCTCGTGGACAGAGAGATTCAAGCTATTATTGGGAAATAGAAGCCAGTGAAGTGATG
CTGTCCACTCGGATTGGGTCAGGCTCTTTTGGAACTGTTTATAAGGGTAAATGGCACGGAGATGTTGCAG
TAAAGATCCTAAAGGTTGTCGACCCAACCCCAGAGCAATTCCAGGCCTTCAGGAATGAGGTGGCTGTTCT
GCGCAAAACACGGCATGTGAACATTCTGCTTTTCATGGGGTACATGACAAAGGACAACCTGGCAATTGTG
ACCCAGTGGTGCGAGGGCAGCAGCCTCTACAAACACCTGCATGTCCAGGAGACCAAGTTTCAGATGTTCC
AGCTAATTGACATTGCCCGGCAGACGGCTCAGGGAATGGACTATTTGCATGCAAAGAACATCATCCATAG
AGACATGAAATCCAACAATATATTTCTCCATGAAGGCTTAACAGTGAAAATTGGAGATTTTGGTTTGGCA
ACAGTAAAGTCACGCTGGAGTGGTTCTCAGCAGGTTGAACAACCTACTGGCTCTGTCCTCTGGATGGCCC
CAGAGGTGATCCGAATGCAGGATAACAACCCATTCAGTTTCCAGTCGGATGTCTACTCCTATGGCATCGT
ATTGTATGAACTGATGACGGGGGAGCTTCCTTATTCTCACATCAACAACCGAGATCAGATCATCTTCATG
GTGGGCCGAGGATATGCCTCCCCAGATCTTAGTAAGCTATATAAGAACTGCCCCAAAGCAATGAAGAGGC
TGGTAGCTGACTGTGTGAAGAAAGTAAAGGAAGAGAGGCCTCTTTTTCCCCAGATCCTGTCTTCCATTGA
GCTGCTCCAACACTCTCTACCGAAGATCAACCGGAGCGCTTCCGAGCCATCCTTGCATCGGGCAGCCCAC
ACTGAGGATATCAATGCTTGCACGCTGACCACGTCCCCGAGGCTGCCTGTCTTCTAG
